>Addgene plasmid #145157 | pcDNA3-sACE2v2-Fc(IgA1) | addgene full sequence | sequence record 292593 | Addgene NGS Result
GTGATGCGGTTTTGGCAGTACATCAATGGGCGTGGATAGCGGTTTGACTCACGGGGATTTCCAAGTCTCC
ACCCCATTGACGTCAATGGGAGTTTGTTTTGGCACCAAAATCAACGGGACTTTCCAAAATGTCGTAACAA
CTCCGCCCCATTGACGCAAATGGGCGGTAGGCGTGTACGGTGGGAGGTCTATATAAGCAGAGCTCTCTGG
CTAACTAGAGAACCCACTGCTTACTGGCTTATCGAAATTAATACGACTCACTATAGGGAGACCCAAGCTG
GCTAGCGCCACCATGTCAAGCTCTTCCTGGCTCCTTCTCAGCCTTGTTGCTGTAACTGCTGCTCAGTCCA
CCATTGAGGAACAGGCCAAGTACTTTTTGGACAAGTTTAACCACGAAGCCGAAGACCTGTTCTATCAAAG
TTCACTTGCTTCTTGGAATTATAACACCAATATTACTGAAGAGAATGTCCAAAACATGAATAATGCTGGG
GACAAATGGTCTGCCTTTTTAAAGGAACAGTCCACAACTGCCCAAATGTATCCACTACAAGAAATTCAGA
ATCTCACAGTCAAGCTTCAGCTGCAGGCTCTTCAGCAAAATGGGTCTTCAGTGCTCTCAGAAGACAAGAG
CAAACGGTTGAACACAATTCTAAATACAATGAGCACCATCTACAGTACTGGAAAAGTTTGTAACCCAGAT
AATCCACAAGAATGCTTATTACTTGAACCAGGTTTGAATGAAATAATGGCAAACAGTTTAGACTACAATG
AGAGGCTCTGGGCTTGGGAAAGCTGGAGATCTGAGGTCGGCAAGCAGCTGAGGCCATTATATGAAGAGTA
TGTGGTCTTGAAAAATGAGATGGCAAGAGCAAATCATTATGAGGACTATGGGGATTATTGGAGAGGAGAC
TATGAAGTAAATGGGGTAGATGGCTATGACTACAGCCGCGGCCAGTTGATTGAAGATGTGGAACATACCT
TTGAAGAGATTAAACCATTATATGAACATCTTCATGCCTATGTGAGGGCAAAGTTGATGAATGCCTATCC
TTCCTATATCAGTCCAATTGGATGCCTCCCTGCTCATTTGCTTGGTGATATGTGGGGTAGATTTTGGACA
AATCTGTACTCTTTGACAGTTCCCTTTGGACAGAAACCAAACATAGATGTTACTGATGCAATGGTGGACC
AGGCCTGGGATGCACAGAGAATATTCAAGGAGGCCGAGAAGTTCTTTGTATCTGTTGGTCTTCCTAATAT
GACTCAAGGATTCTGGGAATATTCCATGCTAACGGACCCAGGAAATGTTCAGAAAGCAGTCTGCCATCCC
ACAGCTTGGGACCTGGGGAAGGGCGACTTCAGGATTCTTATGTGCACAAAGGTGACAATGGACGACTTCC
TGACAGCTCATCATGAGATGGGGCATATCCAGTATGATATGGCATATCTTGCACAACCTTTTCTGCTAAG
AAATGGAGCTAATGAAGGATTCCATGAAGCTGTTGGGGAAATCATGTCACTTTCTGCAGCCACACCTAAG
CATTTAAAATCCATTGGTCTTCTGTCACCCGATTTTCAAGAAGACAATGAAACAGAAATAAACTTCCTGC
TCAAACAAGCACTCACGATTGTTGGGACTCTGCCATTTACTTACATGTTAGAGAAGTGGAGGTGGATGGT
CTTTAAAGGGGAAATTCCCAAAGACCAGTGGATGAAAAAGTGGTGGGAGATGAAGCGAGAGATAGTTGGG
GTGGTGGAACCTGTGCCCCATGATGAAACATACTGTGACCCCGCATCTCTGTTCCATGTTTCTAATGATT
ACTCATTCATTCGATATTACACAAGGACCCTTTACCAATTCCAGTTTCAAGAAGCACTTTGTCAAGCAGC
TAAACATGAAGGCCCTCTGCACAAATGTGACATCTCAAACTCTACAGAAGCTGGACAGAAACTGTTCAAT
ATGCTGAGGCTTGGAAAATCAGAACCCTGGACCCTAGCATTGGAAAATGTTGTAGGAGCAAAGAACATGA
ATGTAAGGCCACTGCTCAACTACTTTGAGCCCTTATTTACCTGGCTGAAAGACCAGAACAAGAATTCTTT
TGTGGGATGGAGTACCGACTGGAGTCCATATGCAGACGGATCCGGTGGAGGATCTTGCCATCCAAGACTT
AGTCTCCATCGCCCAGCTCTTGAAGATTTGTTGCTGGGAAGCGAGGCCAATCTCACCTGCACACTGACTG
GCCTTAGAGACGCATCCGGCGTCACGTTCACATGGACGCCTAGTTCAGGAAAAAGCGCCGTACAGGGGCC
ACCTGAAAGGGACCTGTGTGGGTGCTATTCAGTTAGTTCTGTCCTGCCTGGATGCGCGGAACCGTGGAAT
CATGGGAAAACTTTTACCTGCACGGCGGCTTATCCAGAAAGCAAAACCCCTCTCACGGCGACCCTTAGCA
AGAGCGGAAATACTTTTCGGCCAGAAGTTCACTTGTTGCCTCCGCCGAGCGAGGAATTGGCACTTAATGA
GCTCGTTACCCTCACTTGCCTTGCACGAGGGTTCTCTCCTAAGGATGTGCTCGTTCGATGGTTGCAGGGC
TCACAGGAACTTCCTAGGGAGAAATACTTGACCTGGGCCTCTAGACAGGAACCGTCTCAAGGCACCACAA
CATTTGCGGTTACAAGTATCTTGCGCGTAGCAGCTGAGGACTGGAAGAAGGGTGACACCTTTTCCTGTAT
GGTTGGACATGAGGCCCTGCCACTTGCATTTACCCAGAAAACTATAGATAGGCTTGCTGGGAAGCCCACG
CACGTCAACGTCAGTGTGGTAATGGCCGAAGTGGATGGTACATGTTACTGATAACTCGAGTCTAGAGGGC
CCGTTTAAACCCGCTGATCAGCCTCGACTGTGCCTTCTAGTTGCCAGCCATCTGTTGTTTGCCCCTCCCC
CGTGCCTTCCTTGACCCTGGAAGGTGCCACTCCCACTGTCCTTTCCTAATAAAATGAGGAAATTGCATCG
CATTGTCTGAGTAGGTGTCATTCTATTCTGGGGGGTGGGGTGGGGCAGGACAGCAAGGGGGAGGATTGGG
AAGACAATAGCAGGCATGCTGGGGATGCGGTGGGCTCTATGGCTTCTGAGGCGGAAAGAACCAGCTGGGG
CTCTAGGGGGTATCCCC
[124 nt withheld, positions 3168-3291]
C
[91 nt withheld, positions 3293-3383]
A
[49 nt withheld, positions 3385-3433]
CCTTTGACGTTGGAGTCCACGTTCTTT
[37 nt withheld, positions 3461-3497]
ACCCTATCTCGGTCTATTCTTTTGATTTATAAGGGATTTTGCCGATTTCGGCCTATTGGTTAAAAAATGA
GCTGATTTAACAAAAATTTAACGCGAATTAATTCTGTGGAATGTGTGTCAGTTAGGGTGTGGAAAGTCCC
CAGGCTCCCCAGCAGGCAGAAGTATGCAAAGCATGCATCTCAATTAGTCAGCAACCAGGTGTGGAAAGTC
CCCAGGCTCCCCAGCAGGCAGAAGTATGCAAAGCATGCATCTCAATTAGTCAGCAACCATAGTCCCGCCC
CTAACTCCGCCCATCCCGCCCCTAACTCCGCCCAGTTCCGCCCATTCTCCGCCCCATGGCTGACTAATTT
TTTTTATTTATGCAGAGGCCGAGGCCGCCTCTGCCTCTGAGCTATTCCAGAAGTAGTGAGGAGGCTTTTT
TGGAGGCCTAGGCTTTTGCAAAAAGCTCCCGGGAGCTTGTATATCCATTTTCGGATCTGATCAAGAGACA
GGATGAGGATCGTTTCGCATGATTGAACAAGATGGATTGCACGCAGGTTCTCCGGCCGCTTGGGTGGAGA
GGCTATTCGGCTATGACTGGGCACAACAGACAATCGGCTGCTCTGATGCCGCCGTGTTCCGGCTGTCAGC
GCAGGGGCGCCCGGTTCTTTTTGTCAAGACCGACCTGTCCGGTGCCCTGAATGAACTGCAGGACGAGGCA
GCGCGGCTATCGTGGCTGGCCACGACGGGCGTTCCTTGCGCAGCTGTGCTCGACGTTGTCACTGAAGCGG
GAAGGGACTGGCTGCTATTGGGCGAAGTGCCGGGGCAGGATCTCCTGTCATCTCACCTTGCTCCTGCCGA
GAAAGTATCCATCATGGCTGATGCAATGCGGCGGCTGCATACGCTTGATCCGGCTACCTGCCCATTCGAC
CACCAAGCGAAACATCGCATCGAGCGAGCACGTACTCGGATGGAAGCCGGTCTTGTCGATCAGGATGATC
TGGACGAAGAGCATCAGGGGCTCGCGCCAGCCGAACTGTTCGCCAGGCTCAAGGCGCGCATGCCCGACGG
CGAGGATCTCGTCGTGACCCATGGCGATGCCTGCTTGCCGAATATCATGGTGGAAAATGGCCGCTTTTCT
GGATTCATCGACTGTGGCCGGCTGGGTGTGGCGGACCGCTATCAGGACATAGCGTTGGCTACCCGTGATA
TTGCTGAAGAGCTTGGCGGCGAATGGGCTGACCGCTTCCTCGTGCTTTACGGTATCGCCGCTCCCGATTC
GCAGCGCATCGCCTTCTATCGCCTTCTTGACGAGTTCTTCTGAGCGGGACTCTGGGGTTCGAAATGACCG
ACCAAGCGACGCCCAACCTGCCATCACGAGATTTCGATTCCACCGCCGCCTTCTATGAAAGGTTGGGCTT
CGGAATCGTTTTCCGGGACGCCGGCTGGATGATCCTCCAGCGCGGGGATCTCATGCTGGAGTTCTTCGCC
CACCCCAACTTGTTTATTGCAGCTTATAATGGTTACAAATAAAGCAATAGCATCACAAATTTCACAAATA
AAGCATTTTTTTCACTGCATTCTAGTTGTGGTTTGTCCAAACTCATCAATGTATCTTATCATGTCTGTAT
ACCGTCGACCTCTAGCTAGAGCTTGGCGTAATCATGGTCATAGCTGTTTCCTGTGTGAAATTGTTATCCG
CTCACAATTCCACACAACATACGAGCCGGAAGCATAAAGTGTAAAGCCTGGGGTGCCTAATGAGTGAGCT
AACTCACATTAATTGCGTTGCGCTCACTGCCCGCTTTCCAGTCGGGAAACCTGTCGTGCCAGCTGCATTA
ATGAATCGGCCAACGCGCGGGGAGAGGCGGTTTGCGTATTGGGCGCTCTTCCGCTTCCTCGCTCACTGAC
TCGCTGCGCTCGGTCGTTCGGCTGCGGCGAGCGGTATCAGCTCACTCAAAGGCGGTAATACGGTTATCCA
CAGAATCAGGGGATAACGCAGGAAAGAACATGTGAGCAAAAGGCCAGCAAAAGGCCAGGAACCGTAAAAA
GGCCGCGTTGCTGGCGTTTTTCCATAGGCTCCGCCCCCCTGACGAGCATCACAAAAATCGACGCTCAAGT
CAGAGGTGGCGAAACCCGACAGGACTATAAAGATACCAGGCGTTTCCCCCTGGAAGCTCCCTCGTGCGCT
CTCCTGTTCCGACCCTGCCGCTTACCGGATACCTGTCCGCCTTTCTCCCTTCGGGAAGCGTGGCGCTTTC
TCATAGCTCACGCTGTAGGTATCTCAGTTCGGTGTAGGTCGTTCGCTCCAAGCTGGGCTGTGTGCACGAA
CCCCCCGTTCAGCCCGACCGCTGCGCCTTATCCGGTAACTATCGTCTTGAGTCCAACCCGGTAAGACACG
ACTTATCGCCACTGGCAGCAGCCACTGGTAACAGGATTAGCAGAGCGAGGTATGTAGGCGGTGCTACAGA
GTTCTTGAAGTGGTGGCCTAACTACGGCTACACTAGAAGAACAGTATTTGGTATCTGCGCTCTGCTGAAG
CCAGTTACCTTCGGAAAAAGAGTTGGTAGCTCTTGATCCGGCAAACAAACCACCGCTGGTAGCGGTGGTT
TTTTTGTTTGCAAGCAGCAGATTACGCGCAGAAAAAAAGGATCTCAAGAAGATCCTTTGATCTTTTCTAC
GGGGTCTGACGCTCAGTGGAACGAAAACTCACGTTAAGGGATTTTGGTCATGAGATTATCAAAAAGGATC
TTCACCTAGATCCTTTTAAATTAAAAATGAAGTTTTAAATCAATCTAAAGTATATATGAGTAAACTTGGT
CTGACAGTTACCAATGCTTAATCAGTGAGGCACCTATCTCAGCGATCTGTCTATTTCGTTCATCCATAGT
TGCCTGACTCCCCGTCGTGTAGATAACTACGATACGGGAGGGCTTACCATCTGGCCCCAGTGCTGCAATG
ATACCGCGAGACCCACGCTCACCGGCTCCAGATTTATCAGCAATAAACCAGCCAGCCGGAAGGGCCGAGC
GCAGAAGTGGTCCTGCAACTTTATCCGCCTCCATCCAGTCTATTAATTGTTGCCGGGAAGCTAGAGTAAG
TAGTTCGCCAGTTAATAGTTTGCGCAACGTTGTTGCCATTGCTACAGGCATCGTGGTGTCACGCTCGTCG
TTTGGTATGGCTTCATTCAGCTCCGGTTCCCAACGATCAAGGCGAGTTACATGATCCCCCATGTTGTGCA
AAAAAGCGGTTAGCTCCTTCGGTCCTCCGATCGTTGTCAGAAGTAAGTTGGCCGCAGTGTTATCACTCAT
GGTTATGGCAGCACTGCATAATTCTCTTACTGTCATGCCATCCGTAAGATGCTTTTCTGTGACTGGTGAG
TACTCAACCAAGTCATTCTGAGAATAGTGTATGCGGCGACCGAGTTGCTCTTGCCCGGCGTCAATACGGG
ATAATACCGCGCCACATAGCAGAACTTTAAAAGTGCTCATCATTGGAAAACGTTCTTCGGGGCGAAAACT
CTCAAGGATCTTACCGCTGTTGAGATCCAGTTCGATGTAACCCACTCGTGCACCCAACTGATCTTCAGCA
TCTTTTACTTTCACCAGCGTTTCTGGGTGAGCAAAAACAGGAAGGCAAAATGCCGCAAAAAAGGGAATAA
GGGCGACACGGAAATGTTGAATACTCATACTCTTCCTTTTTCAATATTATTGAAGCATTTATCAGGGTTA
TTGTCTCATGAGCGGATACATATTTGAATGTATTTAGAAAAATAAACAAATAGGGGTTCCGCGCACATTT
CCCCGAAAAGTGCCACCTGACGTCGACGGATCGGGAGATCTCCCGATCCCCTATGGTGCACTCTCAGTAC
AATCTGCTCTGATGCCGCATAGTTAAGCCAGTATCTGCTCCCTGCTTGTGTGTTGGAGGTCGCTGAGTAG
TGCGCGAGCAAAATTTAAGCTACAACAAGGCAAGGCTTGACCGACAATTGCATGAAGAATCTGCTTAGGG
TTAGGCGTTTTGCGCTGCTTCGCGATGTACGGGCCAGATATACGCGTTGACATTGATTATTGACTAGTTA
TTAATAGTAATCAATTACGGGGTCATTAGTTCATAGCCCATATATGGAGTTCCGCGTTACATAACTTACG
GTAAATGGCCCGCCTGGCTGACCGCCCAACGACCCCCGCCCATTGACGTCAATAATGACGTATGTTCCCA
TAGTAACGCCAATAGGGACTTTCCATTGACGTCAATGGGTGGAGTATTTACGGTAAACTGCCCACTTGGC
AGTACATCAAGTGTATCATATGCCAAGTACGCCCCCTATTGACGTCAATGACGGTAAATGGCCCGCCTGG
CATTATGCCCAGTACATGACCTTATGGGACTTTCCTACTTGGCAGTACATCTACGTATTAGTCATCGCTA
TTACCATG
Features (pLannotate 1.2.2; 21 found; start..end, strand, type, name):
      1..204     +  promoter       CMV promoter: human cytomegalovirus (CMV) immediate early promoter
    200..233     +  LTR            5' LTR (truncated) (fragment): truncated 5' long terminal repeat (LTR) from HIV-1
    249..267     +  promoter       T7 promoter: promoter for bacteriophage T7 RNA polymerase
    293..2143    +  CDS            ACE2 (fragment): ACE2_HUMAN - Experimental evidence at protein level: Swiss-Prot protein existence level 1. [Isoform 2]: (Microbial infection) Non-functional as a receptor for human coronavirus SARS-CoV-2. From Homo sapiens (Human).
   2156..2848    +  CDS            IGHA1 (fragment): IGHA1_HUMAN - Experimental evidence at protein level: Swiss-Prot protein existence level 1. Constant region of immunoglobulin heavy chains. Immunoglobulins, also known as antibodies, are membrane-bound or secreted glycoproteins produced by B lymphocytes. In the recognition phase of humoral immunity, the membrane-bound immunoglobulins serve as receptors which, upon binding of a specific antigen, trigger the clonal expansion and differentiation of B lymphocytes into immunoglobulins- secreting plasma cells. Secreted immunoglobulins mediate the effector phase of humoral immunity, which results in
   2898..3122    +  polyA_signal   bGH poly(A) signal: bovine growth hormone polyadenylation signal
   3126..3147    +  promoter       SV40 promoter (fragment): SV40 enhancer and early promoter
   3168..3596    +  rep_origin     f1 ori (sequence partly withheld): f1 bacteriophage origin of replication; arrow indicates direction of (+) strand synthesis
   3610..3939    +  promoter       SV40 promoter: SV40 enhancer and early promoter
   4006..4797    +  CDS            neo: KKA2_KLEPN - Also known as kan, nptII. Experimental evidence at protein level: Swiss-Prot protein existence level 1. Resistance to kanamycin, neomycin, paromomycin, ribostamycin, butirosin and gentamicin B. From Klebsiella pneumoniae.
   4821..4979    +  CDS            ble (fragment): BLE_KLEPN - Experimental evidence at protein level: Swiss-Prot protein existence level 1. Binding protein with a strong affinity to the bleomycin family of antibiotics. Binds to CL990; an antimitotic-antibiotic compound. From Klebsiella pneumoniae.
   4974..5095    +  polyA_signal   SV40 poly(A) signal: SV40 polyadenylation signal
   5168..5184    -  protein_bind   lac operator: The lac repressor binds to the lac operator to inhibit transcription in E. coli. This inhibition can be relieved by adding lactose or isopropyl-β-D-thiogalactopyranoside (IPTG). lac repressor encoded by lacI
   5192..5222    -  promoter       lac promoter: promoter for the E. coli lac operon
   5237..5258    -  protein_bind   CAP binding site: CAP binding activates transcription in the presence of cAMP. E. coli catabolite activator protein
   5271..5363    -  CDS            lacI (fragment): lac repressor; lacI; The lac repressor binds to the lac operator to inhibit transcription in E. coli. This inhibition can be relieved by adding lactose or isopropyl-β-D-thiogalactopyranoside (IPTG).
   5546..6134    -  rep_origin     ori: high-copy-number ColE1/pMB1/pBR322/pUC origin of replication
   6305..7165    -  CDS            AmpR: β-lactamase; bla; confers resistance to ampicillin, carbenicillin, and related antibiotics
   7166..7270    -  promoter       AmpR promoter: bla
   7329..7381    -  misc_feature   bom (fragment): basis of mobility region from pBR322
   7536..7915    +  enhancer       CMV enhancer: human cytomegalovirus immediate early enhancer
