[The description below was written by a language model from this plasmid's Addgene catalogue record, the feature table of its GenBank file and pLannotate feature annotations shown in this document.]
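Description:
pcDNA3-sACE2v2-Fc(IgA1) is a mammalian expression plasmid built on the Invitrogen pcDNA3.1(+) backbone, about 7.9 kb in total, for producing an engineered soluble form of human angiotensin-converting enzyme 2 (ACE2). It is maintained in E. coli as a high-copy plasmid through a ColE1/pUC-type origin and selected with ampicillin via the β-lactamase gene. An f1 origin is also present. For mammalian cells, a neomycin phosphotransferase cassette driven by the SV40 early promoter and ended by an SV40 polyadenylation signal allows G418 selection of stable transfectants.

The expression cassette uses the CMV immediate-early enhancer and promoter, followed by a T7 promoter, the coding insert cloned between NheI and XhoI, and the bovine growth hormone polyadenylation signal. The insert encodes the extracellular protease domain of ACE2 (residues M1 to D615), which retains the native N-terminus and lacks the membrane anchor, so the product is soluble. It carries four substitutions (T27Y, L79T, N330Y and A386L) that define the "v2" high-affinity variant, from work on engineering ACE2 for stronger binding to the SARS-CoV-2 spike protein. The C-terminus is fused to the Fc region of human IgA1, seen in the annotation as an IGHA1 fragment immediately downstream of the ACE2 fragment. The record does not describe the short linking sequence between them.

Small hits in the automated annotation, such as a truncated HIV-1 LTR fragment, a ble fragment and lac elements, look like backbone remnants or chance matches rather than functional parts. The two additional GenBank records are short, unannotated partial reads and add no feature information. The plasmid is intended for expression of the ACE2-IgA1 Fc fusion protein in mammalian cells.
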