Addgene plasmid #145157: pcDNA3-sACE2v2-Fc(IgA1)
Purpose: Mammalian expression plasmid for soluble ACE2-Fc fusion (IgA1) high affinity variant 2
Depositing lab: Erik Procko. Depositing organization: University of Illinois at Urbana-Champaign. Publication: Engineering human ACE2 to optimize binding to the spike protein of SARS coronavirus 2. Chan KK, Dorosky D, Sharma P, Abbasi SA, Dye JM, Kranz DM, Herbert AS, Procko E. Science. 2020 Sep 4;369(6508):1261-1265. doi: 10.1126/science.abc0870. Epub 2020 Aug 4. PubMed 32753553.
Backbone
  Vector backbone: pcDNA3.1(+)
  Backbone manufacturer: Invitrogen
  Backbone size w/o insert (bp): 5332
  Total vector size (bp): 7912
  Vector type: Mammalian Expression
  Selectable markers: Neomycin (select with G418)
Growth in bacteria
  Bacterial resistance: Ampicillin, 100 μg/mL
  Growth temperature: 37°C
  Growth strain: DH5alpha
  Copy number: High Copy
Gene/Insert
  Gene/Insert name: Angiotensin-converting enzyme 2 (alt names: ACE2; peptidyl-dipeptidase A)
  Species: H. sapiens (human)
  Insert size (bp): 2580
  Mutation: Extracellular, soluble protease domain (a.a. M1-D615) with mutations T27Y, L79T, N330Y, A386L
  GenBank ID: NM_021804.1
  Entrez Gene: ACE2 (a.k.a. ACEH)
  Promoter: CMV
  Tag / fusion protein: Fc region of human IgA1 (C terminal on insert)
  Cloning method: Restriction Enzyme; 5′ cloning site NheI (not destroyed); 3′ cloning site XhoI (not destroyed)
  Sequencing primers: 5′ CMV-fwd; 3′ BGH-rev
Terms and licenses: Academic/Nonprofit Terms; Industry Terms: Not Available to Industry
Depositor comments: Please visit https://www.biorxiv.org/content/10.1101/2020.03.16.994236v1 for BioRxiv preprint.
How to cite: pcDNA3-sACE2v2-Fc(IgA1) was a gift from Erik Procko (Addgene plasmid # 145157 ; http://n2t.net/addgene:145157 ; RRID:Addgene_145157)
