LOCUS       Exported 799 bp ds-DNA linear SYN 11-JUN-2021
DEFINITION  Mammalian expression plasmid for soluble ACE2-Fc fusion (IgA1) high
            affinity variant 2.
ACCESSION   .
VERSION     .
KEYWORDS    pcDNA3-sACE2v2-Fc(IgA1)
SOURCE      synthetic DNA construct
  ORGANISM  synthetic DNA construct
REFERENCE   1 (bases 1 to 799)
  AUTHORS   Chan KK, Dorosky D, Sharma P, Abbasi SA, Dye JM, Kranz DM, Herbert
            AS, Procko E
  TITLE     Engineering human ACE2 to optimize binding to the spike protein of
            SARS coronavirus 2.
  JOURNAL   Science. 2020 Sep 4;369(6508):1261-1265. doi:
            10.1126/science.abc0870. Epub 2020 Aug 4.
  PUBMED    32753553
REFERENCE   2 (bases 1 to 799)
  AUTHORS   .
  TITLE     Direct Submission
  JOURNAL   Exported Jun 11, 2021 from SnapGene Server 1.1.58
            http://www.snapgene.com
FEATURES             Location/Qualifiers
     source          1..799
                     /organism="synthetic DNA construct"
                     /mol_type="other DNA"
ORIGIN
        1 gctcttcctg gctccttctc agccttgttg ctgtaactgc tgctcagtcc accattgagg
       61 aacaggccaa gtactttttg gacaagttta accacgaagc cgaagacctg ttctatcaaa
      121 gttcacttgc ttcttggaat tataacacca atattactga agagaatgtc caaaacatga
      181 ataatgctgg ggacaaatgg tctgcctttt taaaggaaca gtccacaact gcccaaatgt
      241 atccactaca agaaattcag aatctcacag tcaagcttca gctgcaggct cttcagcaaa
      301 atgggtcttc agtgctctca gaagacaaga gcaaacggtt gaacacaatt ctaaatacaa
      361 tgagcaccat ctacagtact ggaaaagttt gtaacccaga taatccacaa gaatgcttat
      421 tacttgaacc aggtttgaat gaaataatgg caaacagttt agactacaat gagaggctct
      481 gggcttggga aagctggaga tctgaggtcg gcaagcagct gaggccatta tatgaagagt
      541 atgtggtctt gaaaaatgag atggcaagag caaatcatta tgaggactat ggggattatt
      601 ggagaggaga ctatgaagta aatggggtag atggctatga ctacagccgc ggccagttga
      661 ttgaagatgt ggaacatacc tttgaagaga ttaaaccatt atatgaacat cttcatgcct
      721 atgtgagggc aaagttgatg aatgcctatc cttcctatat cagtccaatt ggatgcctcc
      781 ctgctcattt gcttggtga
//
