LOCUS       Exported 941 bp ds-DNA linear SYN 11-JUN-2021
DEFINITION  Mammalian expression plasmid for soluble ACE2-Fc fusion (IgA1) high
            affinity variant 2.
ACCESSION   .
VERSION     .
KEYWORDS    pcDNA3-sACE2v2-Fc(IgA1)
SOURCE      synthetic DNA construct
  ORGANISM  synthetic DNA construct
REFERENCE   1 (bases 1 to 941)
  AUTHORS   Chan KK, Dorosky D, Sharma P, Abbasi SA, Dye JM, Kranz DM, Herbert
            AS, Procko E
  TITLE     Engineering human ACE2 to optimize binding to the spike protein of
            SARS coronavirus 2.
  JOURNAL   Science. 2020 Sep 4;369(6508):1261-1265. doi:
            10.1126/science.abc0870. Epub 2020 Aug 4.
  PUBMED    32753553
REFERENCE   2 (bases 1 to 941)
  AUTHORS   .
  TITLE     Direct Submission
  JOURNAL   Exported Jun 11, 2021 from SnapGene Server 1.1.58
            http://www.snapgene.com
FEATURES             Location/Qualifiers
     source          1..941
                     /organism="synthetic DNA construct"
                     /mol_type="other DNA"
ORIGIN
        1 ctagactcga gttatcagta acatgtacca tccacttcgg ccattaccac actgacgttg
       61 acgtgcgtgg gcttcccagc aagcctatct atagttttct gggtaaatgc aagtggcagg
      121 gcctcatgtc caaccataca ggaaaaggtg tcacccttct tccagtcctc agctgctacg
      181 cgcaagatac ttgtaaccgc aaatgttgtg gtgccttgag acggttcctg tctagaggcc
      241 caggtcaagt atttctccct aggaagttcc tgtgagccct gcaaccatcg aacgagcaca
      301 tccttaggag agaaccctcg tgcaaggcaa gtgagggtaa cgagctcatt aagtgccaat
      361 tcctcgctcg gcggaggcaa caagtgaact tctggccgaa aagtatttcc gctcttgcta
      421 agggtcgccg tgagaggggt tttgctttct ggataagccg ccgtgcaggt aaaagttttc
      481 ccatgattcc acggttccgc gcatccaggc aggacagaac taactgaata gcacccacac
      541 aggtcccttt caggtggccc ctgtacggcg ctttttcctg aactaggcgt ccatgtgaac
      601 gtgacgccgg atgcgtctct aaggccagtc agtgtgcagg tgagattggc ctcgcttccc
      661 agcaacaaat cttcaagagc tgggcgatgg agactaagtc ttggatggca agatcctcca
      721 ccggatccgt ctgcatatgg actccagtcg gtactccatc ccacaaaaga attcttgttc
      781 tggtctttca gccaggtaaa taagggctca aagtagttga gcagtggcct tacattcatg
      841 ttctttgctc ctacaacatt ttccaatgct agggtccagg gttctgattt tccaagcctc
      901 agcatattga acagtttctg tccagcttct gtagagtttg a
//
